>Addgene plasmid #15210 | Flag-hPIASx beta | addgene full sequence | sequence record 247639 | Addgene NGS Result
GACATTGATTATTGACTAGTTATTAATAGTAATCAATTACGGGGTCATTAGTTCATAGCCCATATATGGA
GTTCCGCGTTACATAACTTACGGTAAATGGCCCGCCTGGCTGACCGCCCAACGACCCCCGCCCATTGACG
TCAATAATGACGTATGTTCCCATAGTAACGCCAATAGGGACTTTCCATTGACGTCAATGGGTGGAGTATT
TACGGTAAACTGCCCACTTGGCAGTACATCAAGTGTATCATATGCCAAGTCCGCCCCCTATTGACGTCAA
TGACGGTAAATGGCCCGCCTGGCATTATGCCCAGTACATGACCTTACGGGACTTTCCTACTTGGCAGTAC
ATCTACGTATTAGTCATCGCTATTACCATGGTGATGCGGTTTTGGCAGTACACCAATGGGCGTGGATAGC
GGTTTGACTCACGGGGATTTCCAAGTCTCCACCCCATTGACGTCAATGGGAGTTTGTTTTGGCACCAAAA
TCAACGGGACTTTCCAAAATGTCGTAATAACCCCGCCCCGTTGACGCAAATGGGCGGTAGGCGTGTACGG
TGGGAGGTCTATATAAGCAGAGCTCGTTTAGTGAACCGTCAGAATTGCCACCATGGACTACAAGGACGAC
GATGACAAGAATTCTGCAGGATCCACCATGGCGGATTTCGAAGAGTTGAGGAATATGGTTTCTAGTTTTA
GGGTTTCTGAACTACAAGTATTACTAGGCTTTGCTGGACGGAATAAAAGTGGACGCAAGCATGACCTCCT
GATGAGGGCGCTGCATTTATTGAAGAGCGGCTGCAGCCCTGCGGTTCAGATTAAAATCCGAGAATTGTAT
AGACGCCGATATCCACGAACTCTTGAAGGACTTTCTGATTTATCCACAATCAAATCATCGGTTTTCAGTT
TGGATGGTGGCTCATCACCTGTAGAACCTGACTTGGCCGTGGCTGGAATCCACTCGTTGCCTTCCACTTC
AGTTACACCTCACTCACCATCCTCTCCTGTTGGTTCTGTGCTGCTTCAAGATACTAAGCCCACATTTGAG
ATGCAGCAGCCATCTCCCCCAATTCCTCCTGTCCATCCTGATGTGCAGTTAAAAAATCTGCCCTTTTATG
ATGTCCTTGATGTTCTCATCAAGCCCACGAGTTTAGTTCAAAGCAGTATTCAGCGATTTCAAGAGAAGTT
TTTTATTTTTGCTTTGACACCTCAACAAGTTAGAGAGATATGCATATCCAGGGATTTTTTGCCAGGTGGT
AGGAGAGATTATACAGTCCAAGTTCAGTTGAGACTTTGCCTGGCAGAGACAAGTTGCCCTCAAGAAGATA
ACTATCCAAATAGTCTATGTATAAAAGTAAATGGGAAGCTATTTCCTTTGCCTGGCTATGCACCACCGCC
TAAAAATGGGATTGAACAGAAGCGCCCTGGACGCCCCTTGAATATTACATCTTTAGTTAGGTTATCTTCA
GCTGTGCCAAACCAAATTTCCATTTCTTGGGCATCAGAAATTGGGAAGAATTACTCTATGTCTGTATATC
TTGTACGGCAGCTTACATCAGCCATGTTATTACAGAGATTAAAAATGAAAGGTATTAGAAACCCTGATCA
TTCCAGAGCACTAATTAAAGAAAAACTTACTGCAGATCCTGATAGTGAAATTGCTACAACTAGCCTTCGG
GTATCCTTGATGTGCCCTTTAGGAAAAATGAGGCTGACAATCCCATGCCGTGCAGTGACTTGTACACATC
TGCAGTGTTTTGATGCTGCCCTCTATCTACAAATGAATGAGAAAAAGCCCACCTGGATTTGTCCTGTGTG
TGACAAAAAAGCTGCCTATGAAAGTCTAATATTAGATGGGCTTTTTATGGAAATTCTCAATGACTGTTCT
GATGTAGATGAGATCAAATTCCAAGAAGATGGTTCTTGGTGTCCAATGAGACCGAAGAAAGAAGCTATGA
AAGTATCCAGCCAACCGTGTACAAAAATAGAAAGTTCAAGCGTCCTCAGTAAGCCTTGTTCAGTGACTGT
AGCCAGTGAGGCAAGCAAGAAGAAAGTAGATGTTATTGATCTTACAATAGAAAGCTCTTCTGACGAAGAG
GAAGACCCTCCTGCCAAAAGGAAATGCATCTTTATGTCAGAAACACAAAGCAGCCCAACCAAAGGGGTTC
TCATGTATCAGCCATCTTCTGTAAGGGTGCCCAGTGTGACTTCGGTTGATCCTGCTGCTATTCCGCCTTC
ATTAACAGACTACTCAGTACCATTCCACCATACGCCAATATCAAGCATGTCATCAGATTTGCCAGGTTTG
GATTTTCTTTCCCTTATTCCAGTTGATCCCCAGTACTGTCCTCCTATGTTTTTGGATAGTCTCACCTCAC
CCTTAACAGCAAGCAGTACGTCTGTCACCACCACCAGCTCCCATGAAAGCAGTACTCATGTTAGTTCATC
CAGCAGCAGGAGTGAGACAGGGGTCATAACCAGCAGTGGAAGTAACATTCCTGAAATCATCTCATTGGAC
TAACTCGACATCGATTAAAGCTTGGGTGGCATCCCTGTGACCCCTCCCCAGTGCCTCTCCTGGCCCTGGA
AGTTGCCACTCCAGTGCCCACCAGCCTTGTCCTAATAAAATTAAGTTGCATCATTTTGTCTGACTAGGTG
TCCTTCTATAATATTATGGGGTGGAGGGGGGTGGTATGGAGCAAGGGGCAAGTTGGGAAGACAACCTGTA
GGGCCTGCGGGGTCTATTGGGAACCAAGCTGGAGTGCAGTGGCACAATCTTGGCTCACTGCAATCTCCGC
CTCCTGGGTTCAAGCGATTCTCCTGCCTCAGCCTCCCGAGTTGTTGGGATTCCAGGCATGCATGACCAGG
CTCAGCTAATTTTTGTTTTTTTGGTAGAGACGGGGTTTCACCATATTGGCCAGGCTGGTCTCCAACTCCT
AATCTCAGGTGATCTACCCACCTTGGCCTCCCAAATTGCTGGGATTACAGGCGTGAACCACTGCTCCCTT
CCCTGTCCTTCTGATTTTAAAATAACTATACCAGCAGGAGGACGTCCAGACACAGCATAGGCTACCTGGC
CATGCCCAACCGGTGGGACATTTGAGTTGCTTGCTTGGCACTGTCCTCTCATGCGTTGGGTCCACTCAGT
AGATGCCTGTTGAATTGGGTACGCGGCCAGCTTGGCTGTGGAATGTGTGTCAGTTAGGGTGTGGAAAGTC
CCCAGGCTCCCCAGCAGGCAGAAGTATGCAAAGCATGCATCTCAATTAGTCAGCAACCAGGTGTGGAAAG
TCCCCAGGCTCCCCAGCAGGCAGAAGTATGCAAAGCATGCATCTCAATTAGTCAGCAACCATAGTCCCGC
CCCTAACTCCGCCCATCCCGCCCCTAACTCCGCCCAGTTCCGCCCATTCTCCGCCCCATGGCTGACTAAT
TTTTTTTATTTATGCAGAGGCCGAGGCCGCCTCGGCCTCTGAGCTATTCCAGAAGTAGTGAGGAGGCTTT
TTTGGAGGCCTAGGCTTTTGCAAAAAGCTCCTCGAGGAACTGAAAAACCAGAAAGTTAATTCCCTATAGT
GAGTCGTATTAAATTCGTAATCATGTCATAGCTGTTTCCTGTGTGAAATTGTTATCCGCTCACAATTCCA
CACAACATACGAGCCGGAAGCATAAAGTGTAAAGCCTGGGGTGCCTAATGAGTGAGCTAACTCACATTAA
TTGCGTTGCGCTCACTGCCCGCTTTCCAGTCGGGAAACCTGTCGTGCCAGCTGCATTAATGAATCGGCCA
ACGCGCGGGGAGAGGCGGTTTGCGTATTGGGCGCTCTTCCGCTTCCTCGCTCACTGACTCGCTGCGCTCG
GTCGTTCGGCTGCGGCGAGCGGTATCAGCTCACTCAAAGGCGGTAATACGGTTATCCACAGAATCAGGGG
ATAACGCAGGAAAGAACATGTGAGCAAAAGGCCAGCAAAAGGCCAGGAACCGTAAAAAGGCCGCGTTGCT
GGCGTTTTTCCATAGGCTCCGCCCCCCTGACGAGCATCACAAAAATCGACGCTCAAGTCAGAGGTGGCGA
AACCCGACAGGACTATAAAGATACCAGGCGTTTCCCCCTGGAAGCTCCCTCGTGCGCTCTCCTGTTCCGA
CCCTGCCGCTTACCGGATACCTGTCCGCCTTTCTCCCTTCGGGAAGCGTGGCGCTTTCTCATAGCTCACG
CTGTAGGTATCTCAGTTCGGTGTAGGTCGTTCGCTCCAAGCTGGGCTGTGTGCACGAACCCCCCGTTCAG
CCCGACCGCTGCGCCTTATCCGGTAACTATCGTCTTGAGTCCAACCCGGTAAGACACGACTTATCGCCAC
TGGCAGCAGCCACTGGTAACAGGATTAGCAGAGCGAGGTATGTAGGCGGTGCTACAGAGTTCTTGAAGTG
TGGCCTAACTACGGCTACACTAGAAGAACAGTATTTGGTATCTGCGCTCTGCTGAAGCCAGTTACCTTCG
GAAAAAGAGTTGGTAGCTCTTGATCCGGCAAACAAACCACCGCTGGTAGCGGTGGTTTTTTTGTTTGCAA
GCAGCAGATTACGCGCAGAAAAAAAGGATCTCAAGAAGATCCTTTGATCTTTTCTACGGGGTCTGACGCT
CAGTGGAACGAAAACTCACGTTAAGGGATTTTGGTCATGAGATTATCAAAAAGGATCTTCACCTAGATCC
TTTTAAATTAAAAATGAAGTTTTAAATCAATCTAAAGTATATATGAGTAAACTTGGTCTGACAGTTACCA
ATGCTTAATCAGTGAGGCACCTATCTCAGCGATCTGTCTATTTCGTTCATCCATAGTTGCCTGACTCCCC
GTCGTGTAGATAACTACGATACGGGAGGGCTTACCATCTGGCCCCAGTGCTGCAATGATACCGCGAGACC
CACGCTCACCGGCTCCAGATTTATCAGCAATAAACCAGCCAGCCGGAAGGGCCGAGCGCAGAAGTGGTCC
TGCAACTTTATCCGCCTCCATCCAGTCTATTAATTGTTGCCGGGAAGCTAGAGTAAGTAGTTCGCCAGTT
AATAGTTTGCGCAACGTTGTTGCCATTGCTACAGGCATCGTGGTGTCACGCTCGTCGTTTGGTATGGCTT
CATTCAGCTCCGGTTCCCAACGATCAAGGCGAGTTACATGATCCCCCATGTTGTGCAAAAAAGCGGTTAG
CTCCTTCGGTCCTCCGATCGTTGTCAGAAGTAAGTTGGCCGCAGTGTTATCACTCATGGTTATGGCAGCA
CTGCATAATTCTCTTACTGTCATGCCATCCGTAAGATGCTTTTCTGTGACTGGTGAGTACTCAACCAAGT
CATTCTGAGAATAGTGTATGCGGCGACCGAGTTGCTCTTGCCCGGCGTCAATACGGGATAATACCGCGCC
ACATAGCAGAACTTTAAAAGTGCTCATCATTGGAAAACGTTCTTCGGGGCGAAAACTCTCAAGGATCTTA
CCGCTGTTGAGATCCAGTTCGATGTAACCCACTCGTGCACCCAACTGATCTTCAGCATCTTTTACTTTCA
CCAGCGTTTCTGGGTGAGCAAAAACAGGAAGGCAAAATGCCGCAAAAAAGGGAATAAGGGCGACACGGAA
ATGTTGAATACTCATACTCTTCCTTTTTCAATATTATTGAAGCATTTATCAGGGTTATTGTCTCATGAGC
GGATACATATTTGAATGTATTTAGAAAAATAAACAAATAGGGGTTCCGCGCACATTTCCCCGAAAAGTGC
CACCTG
[124 nt withheld, positions 5747-5870]
C
[91 nt withheld, positions 5872-5962]
A
[49 nt withheld, positions 5964-6012]
CCTTTGACGTTGGAGTCCACGTTCTTT
[37 nt withheld, positions 6040-6076]
ACCCTATCTCGGTCTATTCTTTTGATTTATAAGGGATTTTGCCGATTTCGGCCTATTGGTTAAAAAATGA
GCTGATTTAACAAAAATTTAACGCGAATTTTAACAAAATATTAACGCTTACAATTTCCATTCGCCATTCA
GGCTGCGCAACTGTTGGGAAGGGCGATCGGTGCGGGCCTCTTCGCTATTACGCCAGCTGGCGAAAGGGGG
ATGTGCTGCAAGGCGATTAAGTTGGGTAACGCCAGGGTTTTCCCAGTCACGACGTTGTAAAACGACGGCC
AGTGCCAAGCTGATCTATACATTGAATCAATATTGGCAATTAGCCATATTAGTCATTGGTTATATAGCAT
AAATCAATATTGGCTATTGGCCATTGCATACGTTGTATCTATATCATAATATGTACATTTATATTGGCTC
ATGTCCAATATGACCGCCATGTT
Features (pLannotate 1.2.2; 16 found; start..end, strand, type, name):
      1..380     +  enhancer       CMV enhancer: human cytomegalovirus immediate early enhancer
    382..581     +  promoter       CMV promoter: human cytomegalovirus (CMV) immediate early promoter
    619..639     +  CDS            FLAG (fragment): FLAG® epitope tag, followed by an enterokinase cleavage site
    658..2520    +  CDS            PIAS2: PIAS2_HUMAN - Also known as PIASX. Experimental evidence at protein level: Swiss-Prot protein existence level 1. Functions as an E3-type small ubiquitin-like modifier (SUMO) ligase, stabilizing the interaction between UBE2I and the substrate, and as a SUMO-tethering factor. Plays a crucial role as a transcriptional coregulator in various cellular pathways, including the STAT pathway, the p53 pathway and the steroid hormone signaling pathway. The effects of this transcriptional coregulation, transactivation or silencing may vary depending upon the biological context and the PIAS2 isoform studie
   2544..3166    +  polyA_signal   hGH poly(A) signal: human growth hormone polyadenylation signal
   3195..3524    +  promoter       SV40 promoter: SV40 enhancer and early promoter
   3563..3581    -  promoter       T7 promoter: promoter for bacteriophage T7 RNA polymerase
   3619..3635    -  protein_bind   lac operator: The lac repressor binds to the lac operator to inhibit transcription in E. coli. This inhibition can be relieved by adding lactose or isopropyl-β-D-thiogalactopyranoside (IPTG). lac repressor encoded by lacI
   3643..3673    -  promoter       lac promoter: promoter for the E. coli lac operon
   3688..3709    -  protein_bind   CAP binding site: CAP binding activates transcription in the presence of cAMP. E. coli catabolite activator protein
   3722..3814    -  CDS            lacI (fragment): lac repressor; lacI; The lac repressor binds to the lac operator to inhibit transcription in E. coli. This inhibition can be relieved by adding lactose or isopropyl-β-D-thiogalactopyranoside (IPTG).
   3997..4584    -  rep_origin     ori: high-copy-number ColE1/pMB1/pBR322/pUC origin of replication
   4755..5615    -  CDS            AmpR: β-lactamase; bla; confers resistance to ampicillin, carbenicillin, and related antibiotics
   5616..5720    -  promoter       AmpR promoter: bla
   5747..6175    +  rep_origin     f1 ori (sequence partly withheld): f1 bacteriophage origin of replication; arrow indicates direction of (+) strand synthesis
   6206..6360    -  CDS            lacZα (fragment): LacZα fragment of β-galactosidase; lacZ fragment
