[The description below was written by a language model from this plasmid's Addgene catalogue record and pLannotate feature annotations shown in this document.]
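Description:
Flag-hPIASx beta is a mammalian expression plasmid built on the pCMV-Flag backbone that drives production of N-terminally FLAG-tagged human PIASx beta, an isoform encoded by the PIAS2 gene. In the sequenced record of about 6.5 kb, the human cytomegalovirus immediate-early enhancer and promoter sit directly upstream of a short FLAG epitope coding segment supplied by the backbone, followed by the PIAS2 open reading frame and a human growth hormone polyadenylation signal that terminates and stabilises the transcript. The insert was prepared as a BamHI/XhoI fragment and ligated into the BamHI and SalI sites of the vector, so the 5′ BamHI site is retained while the 3′ junction, formed from compatible XhoI and SalI ends, is destroyed.

The plasmid is propagated in E. coli through a high-copy ColE1/pUC-type origin and selected with ampicillin via the β-lactamase gene and its own promoter. An f1 phage origin is also present, which in principle allows single-stranded DNA rescue. Other annotated elements include an SV40 enhancer/early promoter region downstream of the poly(A) signal, with no annotated coding sequence after it, and leftover cloning-vector pieces: a T7 promoter, lac promoter and operator, CAP binding site, and fragments of lacI and lacZα. No mammalian selection marker is annotated, so the construct appears suited to transient transfection.

PIAS2 is an E3-type SUMO ligase and transcriptional coregulator acting in the STAT, p53 and steroid hormone pathways. The associated publication concerns PIASx as a co-repressor of STAT4. The FLAG tag allows the overexpressed protein to be detected or immunoprecipitated in such studies.
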