Addgene plasmid #15210: Flag-hPIASx beta
Depositing lab: Ke Shuai. Publication: PIASx is a transcriptional co-repressor of signal transducer and activator of transcription 4. Arora T, Liu B, He H, Kim J, Murphy TL, Murphy KM, Modlin RL, Shuai K. J Biol Chem. 2003 Jun 13. 278(24):21327-30. 10.1074/jbc.C300119200 PubMed 12716907.
Backbone
  Vector backbone: pCMV-Flag
  Backbone size w/o insert (bp): 3800
  Vector type: Mammalian Expression
Growth in bacteria
  Bacterial resistance: Ampicillin, 100 μg/mL
  Growth temperature: 37°C
  Growth strain: DH5alpha
  Copy number: High Copy
Gene/Insert
  Gene/Insert name: PIASx beta (alt name: PIASx)
  Species: H. sapiens (human)
  Entrez Gene: PIAS2 (a.k.a. ARIP3, DIP, MIZ1, PIASX, SIZ2, ZMIZ4)
  Tag / fusion protein: Flag (N terminal on backbone)
  Cloning method: Restriction Enzyme; 5′ cloning site BamHI (not destroyed); 3′ cloning site SalI (destroyed during cloning)
  Sequencing primers: 5′ CMV Forward
Terms and licenses: Academic/Nonprofit Terms; Industry Terms: Not Available to Industry
Depositor comments: BamHI/XhoI insert cloned into BamHI/SalI sites of vector.
How to cite: Flag-hPIASx beta was a gift from Ke Shuai (Addgene plasmid # 15210 ; http://n2t.net/addgene:15210 ; RRID:Addgene_15210)
