>Addgene plasmid #15210 | Flag-hPIASx beta | addgene partial sequence | sequence record 21677 | CMV-F 5'-CGCAAATGGGCGGTAGGCGTG-3'
AGCTCGTTTAGTGAACCGTCAGAATTGCCACCATGGACTACAAGGACGACGATGACAAGAATTCTGCAGG
ATCCACCATGGCGGATTTCGAAGAGTTGAGGAATATGGTTTCTAGTTTTAGGGTTTCTGAACTACAAGTA
TTACTAGGCTTTGCTGGACGGAATAAAAGTGGACGCAAGCATGACCTCCTGATGAGGGCGCTGCATTTAT
TGAAGAGCGGCTGCAGCCCTGCGGTTCAGATTAAAATCCGAGAATTGTATAGACGCCGATATCCACGAAC
TCTTGAAGGACTTTCTGATTTATCCACAATCAAATCATCGGTTTTCAGTTTGGATGGTGGCTCATCACCT
GTAGAACCTGACTTGGCCGTGGCTGGAATCCACTCGTTGCCTTCCACTTCAGTTACACCTCACTCACCAT
CCTCTCCTGTTGGTTCTGTGCTGCTTCAAGATACTAAGCCCACATTTGAGATGCAGCAGCCATCTCCCCC
AATTCCTCCTGTCCATCCTGATGTGCAGTTAAAAAATCTGCCCTTTTATGATGTCCTTGATGTTCTCATC
AAGCCCACGAGTTTAGTTCAAAGCAGTATTCAGCGATTTCAAGAGAAGTTTTTTATTTTTGCTTTGACAC
CTCAACAAGTTAGAGAGATATGCATATCCAGGGATTTTTTGCCAGGTGGTAGGAGAGATTATACAGTCCA
AGTTCAGTTGAGACTTTGCCTGGC
